>Addgene plasmid #120707 | pLEX-FHH-Raf1RBD | addgene full sequence | sequence record 234045 | Addgene NGS Result
TGGAAGGGCTAATTCACTCCCAAAGAAGACAAGATATCCTTGATCTGTGGATCTACCACACACAAGGCTA
CTTCCCTGATTAGCAGAACTACACACCAGGGCCAGGGGTCAGATATCCACTGACCTTTGGATGGTGCTAC
AAGCTAGTACCAGTTGAGCCAGATAAGGTAGAAGAGGCCAATAAAGGAGAGAACACCAGCTTGTTACACC
CTGTGAGCCTGCATGGGATGGATGACCCGGAGAGAGAAGTGTTAGAGTGGAGGTTTGACAGCCGCCTAGC
ATTTCATCACGTGGCCCGAGAGCTGCATCCGGAGTACTTCAAGAACTGCTGATATCGAGCTTGCTACAAG
GGACTTTCCGCTGGGGACTTTCCAGGGAGGCGTGGCCTGGGCGGGACTGGGGAGTGGCGAGCCCTCAGAT
CCTGCATATAAGCAGCTGCTTTTTGCCTGTACTGGGTCTCTCTGGTTAGACCAGATCTGAGCCTGGGAGC
TCTCTGGCTAACTAGGGAACCCACTGCTTAAGCCTCAATAAAGCTTGCCTTGAGTGCTTCAAGTAGTGTG
TGCCCGTCTGTTGTGTGACTCTGGTAACTAGAGATCCCTCAGACCCTTTTAGTCAGTGTGGAAAATCTCT
AGCAGTGGCGCCCGAACAGGGACTTGAAAGCGAAAGGGAAACCAGAGGAGCTCTCTCGACGCAGGACTCG
GCTTGCTGAAGCGCGCACGGCAAGAGGCGAGGGGCGGCGACTGGTGAGTACGCCAAAAATTTTGACTAGC
GGAGGCTAGAAGGAGAGAGATGGGTGCGAGAGCGTCAGTATTAAGCGGGGGAGAATTAGATCGCGATGGG
AAAAAATTCGGTTAAGGCCAGGGGGAAAGAAAAAATATAAATTAAAACATATAGTATGGGCAAGCAGGGA
GCTAGAACGATTCGCAGTTAATCCTGGCCTGTTAGAAACATCAGAAGGCTGTAGACAAATACTGGGACAG
CTACAACCATCCCTTCAGACAGGATCAGAAGAACTTAGATCATTATATAATACAGTAGCAACCCTCTATT
GTGTGCATCAAAGGATAGAGATAAAAGACACCAAGGAAGCTTTAGACAAGATAGAGGAAGAGCAAAACAA
AAGTAAGACCACCGCACAGCAAGCGGCCGGCCGCTGATCTTCAGACCTGGAGGAGGAGATATGAGGGACA
ATTGGAGAAGTGAATTATATAAATATAAAGTAGTAAAAATTGAACCATTAGGAGTAGCACCCACCAAGGC
AAAGAGAAGAGTGGTGCAGAGAGAAAAAAGAGCAGTGGGAATAGGAGCTTTGTTCCTTGGGTTCTTGGGA
GCAGCAGGAAGCACTATGGGCGCAGCGTCAATGACGCTGACGGTACAGGCCAGACAATTATTGTCTGGTA
TAGTGCAGCAGCAGAACAATTTGCTGAGGGCTATTGAGGCGCAACAGCATCTGTTGCAACTCACAGTCTG
GGGCATCAAGCAGCTCCAGGCAAGAATCCTGGCTGTGGAAAGATACCTAAAGGATCAACAGCTCCTGGGG
ATTTGGGGTTGCTCTGGAAAACTCATTTGCACCACTGCTGTGCCTTGGAATGCTAGTTGGAGTAATAAAT
CTCTGGAACAGATTTGGAATCACACGACCTGGATGGAGTGGGACAGAGAAATTAACAATTACACAAGCTT
AATACACTCCTTAATTGAAGAATCGCAAAACCAGCAAGAAAAGAATGAACAAGAATTATTGGAATTAGAT
AAATGGGCAAGTTTGTGGAATTGGTTTAACATAACAAATTGGCTGTGGTATATAAAATTATTCATAATGA
TAGTAGGAGGCTTGGTAGGTTTAAGAATAGTTTTTGCTGTACTTTCTATAGTGAATAGAGTTAGGCAGGG
ATATTCACCATTATCGTTTCAGACCCACCTCCCAACCCCGAGGGGACCCGACAGGCCCGAAGGAATAGAA
GAAGAAGGTGGAGAGAGAGACAGAGACAGATCCATTCGATTAGTGAACGGATCGGCACTGCGTGCGCCAA
TTCTGCAGACAAATGGCAGTATTCATCCACAATTTTAAAAGAAAAGGGGGGATTGGGGGGTACAGTGCAG
GGGAAAGAATAGTAGACATAATAGCAACAGACATACAAACTAAAGAATTACAAAAACAAATTACAAAAAT
TCAAAATTTTCGGGTTTATTACAGGGACAGCAGAGATCCAGTTTGGTTAGTACCGGGCCCGCTCTAGTCC
GGAATCAGTCCTGCTCCTCGGCCACGAAGTGCACGCAGTTGCCGGCCGGGTCGCGCAGGGCGAACTCCCG
CCCCCACGGCTGCTCGCCGATCTCGGTCATGGCCGGCCCGGAGGCGTCCCGGAAGTTCGTGGACACGACC
TCCGACCACTCGGCGTACAGCTCGTCCAGGCCGCGCACCCACACCCAGGCCAGGGTGTTGTCCGGCACCA
CCTGGTCCTGGACCGCGCTGATGAACAGGGTCACGTCGTCCCGGACCACACCGGCGAAGTCGTCCTCCAC
GAAGTCCCGGGAGAACCCGAGCCGGTCGGTCCAGAACTCGACCGCTCCGGCGACGTCGCGCGCGGTGAGC
ACCGGAACGGCACTGGTCAACTTGGCCATGGTGGCCCTCCTATAGTGAGTCGTATTATACTATGCCGATA
TACTATGCCGATGATTAATTGTCAACACGTGCTGCAGGTCCGAGGTTCTAGACGTATTACCGCCATGCAT
TAGTTATTAATAGTAATCAATTACGGGGTCATTAGTTCATAGCCCATATATGGAGTTCCGCGTTACATAA
CTTACGGTAAATGGCCCGCCTGGCTGACCGCCCAACGACCCCCGCCCATTGACGTCAATAATGACGTATG
TTCCCATAGTAACGCCAATAGGGACTTTCCATTGACGTCAATGGGTGGAGTATTTACGGTAAACTGCCCA
CTTGGCAGTACATCAAGTGTATCATATGCCAAGTACGCCCCCTATTGACGTCAATGACGGTAAATGGCCC
GCCTGGCATTATGCCCAGTACATGACCTTATGGGACTTTCCTACTTGGCAGTACATCTACGTATTAGTCA
TCGCTATTACCATGGTGATGCGGTTTTGGCAGTACATCAATGGGCGTGGATAGCGGTTTGACTCACGGGG
ATTTCCAAGTCTCCACCCCATTGACGTCAATGGGAGTTTGTTTTGGCACCAAAATCAACGGGACTTTCCA
AAATGTCGTAACAACTCCGCCCCATTGACGCAAATGGGCGGTAGGCGTGTACGGTGGGAGGTCTATATAA
GCAGAGCTCGTTTAGTGAACCGTCAGATCGCCTGGAGACGCCATCCACGCTGTTTTGACCTCCATAGAAG
ACACCGACTCTACTAGAGGATCTACCATGGATTATAAAGATGACGACGATAAAGCAGGTTACCCATACGA
TGTGCCTGACTATGCTGCAGGTTCACATCATCACCACCATCATGGATCCGAGCACATACAGGGAGCTTGG
AAGACGATCAGCAATGGTTTTGGATTCAAAGATGCCGTGTTTGATGGCTCCAGCTGCATCTCTCCTACAA
TAGTTCAGCAGTTTGGCTATCAGCGCCGGGCATCAGATGATGGCAAACTCACAGATCCTTCTAAGACAAG
CAACACTATCCGTGTTTTCTTGCCGAACAAGCAAAGAACAGTGGTCAATGTGCGAAATGGAATGAGCTTG
CATGACTGCCTTATGAAAGCACTCAAGGTGAGGGGCCTGCAACCAGAGTGCTGTGCAGTGTTCAGACTTC
TCCACGAACACAAAGGTAAAAAAGCACGCTTAGATTGGAATACTGATGCTGCGTCTTTGATTGGAGAAGA
ACTTCAAGTAGATTTCCTGGATCATGTTCCCCTCACAACACACAACTTTGCTCGGAAGACGTTCCTGAAG
CTTTAACTCGAGTCTAGAGGGCCCGACGCGTCTGGCCACCGGTCGCCCCTCTCCCTCCCCCCCCCCTAAC
GTTACTGGCCGAAGCCGCTTGGAATAAGGCCGGTGTGCGTTTGTCTATATGTTATTTTCCACCATATTGC
CGTCTTTTGGCAATGTGAGGGCCCGGAAACCTGGCCCTGTCTTCTTGACGAGCATTCCTAGGGGTCTTTC
CCCTCTCGCCAAAGGAATGCAAGGTCTGTTGAATGTCGTGAAGGAAGCAGTTCCTCTGGAAGCTTCTTGA
AGACAAACAACGTCTGTAGCGACCCTTTGCAGGCAGCGGAACCCCCCACCTGGCGACAGGTGCCTCTGCG
GCCAAAAGCCACGTGTATAAGATACACCTGCAAAGGCGGCACAACCCCAGTGCCACGTTGTGAGTTGGAT
AGTTGTGGAAAGAGTCAAATGGCTCTCCTCAAGCGTATTCAACAAGGGGCTGAAGGATGCCCAGAAGGTA
CCCCATTGTATGGGATCTGATCTGGGGCCTCGGTGCACATGCTTTACATGTGTTTAGTCGAGGTTAAAAA
AACGTCTAGGCCCCCCGAACCACGGGGACGTGGTTTTCCTTTGAAAAACACGATAATACCATGGCCACCG
AGTACAAGCCCACGGTGCGCCTCGCCACCCGCGACGACGTCCCCCGGGCCGTACGCACCCTCGCCGCCGC
GTTCGCCGACTACCCCGCCACGCGCCACACCGTCGACCCGGACCGCCACATCGAGCGGGTCACCGAGCTG
CAAGAACTCTTCCTCACGCGCGTCGGGCTCGACATCGGCAAGGTGTGGGTCGCGGACGACGGCGCCGCGG
TGGCGGTCTGGACCACGCCGGAGAGCGTCGAAGCGGGGGCGGTGTTCGCCGAGATCGGCTCGCGCATGGC
CGAGTTGAGCGGTTCCCGGCTGGCCGCGCAGCAACAGATGGAAGGCCTCCTGGCGCCGCACCGGCCCAAG
GAGCCCGCGTGGTTCCTGGCCACCGTCGGCGTCTCGCCCGACCACCAGGGCAAGGGTCTGGGCAGCGCCG
TCGTGCTCCCCGGAGTGGAGGCGGCCGAGCGCGCTGGGGTGCCCGCCTTCCTGGAGACCTCCGCGCCCCG
CAACCTCCCCTTCTACGAGCGGCTCGGCTTCACCGTCACCGCCGACGTCGAGGTGCCCGAAGGACCGCGC
ACCTGGTGCATGACCCGCAAGCCCGGTGCCTGAGTTAACAATCAACCTCTGGATTACAAAATTTGTGAAA
GATTGACTGGTATTCTTAACTATGTTGCTCCTTTTACGCTATGTGGATACGCTGCTTTAATGCCTTTGTA
TCATGCTATTGCTTCCCGTATGGCTTTCATTTTCTCCTCCTTGTATAAATCCTGGTTGCTGTCTCTTTAT
GAGGAGTTGTGGCCCGTTGTCAGGCAACGTGGCGTGGTGTGCACTGTGTTTGCTGACGCAACCCCCACTG
GTTGGGGCATTGCCACCACCTGTCAGCTCCTTTCCGGGACTTTCGCTTTCCCCCTCCCTATTGCCACGGC
GGAACTCATCGCCGCCTGCCTTGCCCGCTGCTGGACAGGGGCTCGGCTGTTGGGCACTGACAATTCCGTG
GTGTTGTCGGGGAAGCTGACGTCCTTTCCATGGCTGCTCGCCTGTGTTGCCACCTGGATTCTGCGCGGGA
CGTCCTTCTGCTACGTCCCTTCGGCCCTCAATCCAGCGGACCTTCCTTCCCGCGGCCTGCTGCCGGCTCT
GCGGCCTCTTCCGCGTCTTCGCCTTCGCCCTCAGACGAGTCGGATCTCCCTTTGGGCCGCCTCCCCGCCT
GGAATTAATTCTGCAGTCGAGACCTAGAAAAACATGGAGCAATCACAAGTAGCAATACAGCAGCTACCAA
TGCTGATTGTGCCTGGCTAGAAGCACAAGAGGAGGAGGAGGTGGGTTTTCCAGTCACACCTCAGGTACCT
TTAAGACCAATGACTTACAAGGCAGCTGTAGATCTTAGCCACTTTTTAAAAGAAAAGAGGGGACTGGAAG
GGCTAATTCACTCCCAACGAAGACAAGATCTGCTTTTTGCTTGTACTGGGTCTCTCTGGTTAGACCAGAT
CTGAGCCTGGGAGCTCTCTGGCTAACTAGGGAACCCACTGCTTAAGCCTCAATAAAGCTTGCCTTGAGTG
CTTCAAGTAGTGTGTGCCCGTCTGTTGTGTGACTCTGGTAACTAGAGATCCCTCAGACCCTTTTAGTCAG
TGTGGAAAATCTCTAGCAGTAGTAGTTCATGTCATCTTATTATTCAGTATTTATAACTTGCAAAGAAATG
AATATCAGAGAGTGAGAGGCCTTGACATTGTTTAAACCCGCTGATCAGCCTCGACTGTGCCTTCTAGTTG
CCAGCCATCTGTTGTTTGCCCCTCCCCCGTGCCTTCCTTGACCCTGGAAGGTGCCACTCCCACTGTCCTT
TCCTAATAAAATGAGGAAATTGCATCGCATTGTCTGAGTAGGTGTCATTCTATTCTGGGGGGTGGGGTGG
GGCAGGACAGCAAGGGGGAGGATTGGGAAGACAATAGCAGGCATGCTGGGGATGCGGTGGGCTCTATGGC
TTCTGAGGCGGAAAGAACCAGCTGGGGCTCTAGGGGGTATCCCC
[124 nt withheld, positions 6555-6678]
C
[91 nt withheld, positions 6680-6770]
A
[49 nt withheld, positions 6772-6820]
CCTTTGACGTTGGAGTCCACGTTCTTT
[37 nt withheld, positions 6848-6884]
ACCCTATCTCGGTCTATTCTTTTGATTTATAAGGGATTTTGCCGATTTCGGCCTATTGGTTAAAAAATGA
GCTGATTTAACAAAAATTTAACGCGAATTAATTCTGTGGAATGTGTGTCAGTTAGGGTGTGGAAAGTCCC
CAGGCTCCCCAGCAGGCAGAAGTATGCAAAGCATGCATCTCAATTAGTCAGCAACCAGGTGTGGAAAGTC
CCCAGGCTCCCCAGCAGGCAGAAGTATGCAAAGCATGCATCTCAATTAGTCAGCAACCATAGTCCCGCCC
CTAACTCCGCCCATCCCGCCCCTAACTCCGCCCAGTTCCGCCCATTCTCCGCCCCATGGCTGACTAATTT
TTTTTATTTATGCAGAGGCCGAGGCCGCCTCTGCCTCTGAGCTATTCCAGAAGTAGTGAGGAGGCTTTTT
TGGAGGCCTAGGCTTTTGCAAAAAGCTCCCGGGAGCTTGTATATCCATTTTCGGATCTGATCAGCACGTG
ATGAAAAAGCCTGAACTCACCGCGACGTCTGTCGAGAAGTTTCTGATCGAAAAGTTCGACAGCGTCTCCG
ACCTGATGCAGCTCTCGGAGGGCGAAGAATCTCGTGCTTTCAGCTTCGATGTAGGAGGGCGTGGATATGT
CCTGCGGGTAAATAGCTGCGCCGATGGTTTCTACAAAGATCGTTATGTTTATCGGCACTTTGCATCGGCC
GCGCTCCCGATTCCGGAAGTGCTTGACATTGGGGAATTCAGCGAGAGCCTGACCTATTGCATCTCCCGCC
GTGCACAGGGTGTCACGTTGCAAGACCTGCCTGAAACCGAACTGCCCGCTGTTCTGCAGCCGGTCGCGGA
GGCCATGGATGCGATCGCTGCGGCCGATCTTAGCCAGACGAGCGGGTTCGGCCCATTCGGACCGCAAGGA
ATCGGTCAATACACTACATGGCGTGATTTCATATGCGCGATTGCTGATCCCCATGTGTATCACTGGCAAA
CTGTGATGGACGACACCGTCAGTGCGTCCGTCGCGCAGGCTCTCGATGAGCTGATGCTTTGGGCCGAGGA
CTGCCCCGAAGTCCGGCACCTCGTGCACGCGGATTTCGGCTCCAACAATGTCCTGACGGACAATGGCCGC
ATAACAGCGGTCATTGACTGGAGCGAGGCGATGTTCGGGGATTCCCAATACGAGGTCGCCAACATCTTCT
TCTGGAGGCCGTGGTTGGCTTGTATGGAGCAGCAGACGCGCTACTTCGAGCGGAGGCATCCGGAGCTTGC
AGGATCGCCGCGGCTCCGGGCGTATATGCTCCGCATTGGTCTTGACCAACTCTATCAGAGCTTGGTTGAC
GGCAATTTCGATGATGCAGCTTGGGCGCAGGGTCGATGCGACGCAATCGTCCGATCCGGAGCCGGGACTG
TCGGGCGTACACAAATCGCCCGCAGAAGCGCGGCCGTCTGGACCGATGGCTGTGTAGAAGTACTCGCCGA
TAGTGGAAACCGACGCCCCAGCACTCGTCCGAGGGCAAAGGAATAGCACGTGCTACGAGATTTCGATTCC
ACCGCCGCCTTCTATGAAAGGTTGGGCTTCGGAATCGTTTTCCGGGACGCCGGCTGGATGATCCTCCAGC
GCGGGGATCTCATGCTGGAGTTCTTCGCCCACCCCAACTTGTTTATTGCAGCTTATAATGGTTACAAATA
AAGCAATAGCATCACAAATTTCACAAATAAAGCATTTTTTTCACTGCATTCTAGTTGTGGTTTGTCCAAA
CTCATCAATGTATCTTATCATGTCTGTATACCGTCGACCTCTAGCTAGAGCTTGGCGTAATCATGGTCAT
AGCTGTTTCCTGTGTGAAATTGTTATCCGCTCACAATTCCACACAACATACGAGCCGGAAGCATAAAGTG
TAAAGCCTGGGGTGCCTAATGAGTGAGCTAACTCACATTAATTGCGTTGCGCTCACTGCCCGCTTTCCAG
TCGGGAAACCTGTCGTGCCAGCTGCATTAATGAATCGGCCAACGCGCGGGGAGAGGCGGTTTGCGTATTG
GGCGCTCTTCCGCTTCCTCGCTCACTGACTCGCTGCGCTCGGTCGTTCGGCTGCGGCGAGCGGTATCAGC
TCACTCAAAGGCGGTAATACGGTTATCCACAGAATCAGGGGATAACGCAGGAAAGAACATGTGAGCAAAA
GGCCAGCAAAAGGCCAGGAACCGTAAAAAGGCCGCGTTGCTGGCGTTTTTCCATAGGCTCCGCCCCCCTG
ACGAGCATCACAAAAATCGACGCTCAAGTCAGAGGTGGCGAAACCCGACAGGACTATAAAGATACCAGGC
GTTTCCCCCTGGAAGCTCCCTCGTGCGCTCTCCTGTTCCGACCCTGCCGCTTACCGGATACCTGTCCGCC
TTTCTCCCTTCGGGAAGCGTGGCGCTTTCTCATAGCTCACGCTGTAGGTATCTCAGTTCGGTGTAGGTCG
TTCGCTCCAAGCTGGGCTGTGTGCACGAACCCCCCGTTCAGCCCGACCGCTGCGCCTTATCCGGTAACTA
TCGTCTTGAGTCCAACCCGGTAAGACACGACTTATCGCCACTGGCAGCAGCCACTGGTAACAGGATTAGC
AGAGCGAGGTATGTAGGCGGTGCTACAGAGTTCTTGAAGTGGTGGCCTAACTACGGCTACACTAGAAGAA
CAGTATTTGGTATCTGCGCTCTGCTGAAGCCAGTTACCTTCGGAAAAAGAGTTGGTAGCTCTTGATCCGG
CAAACAAACCACCGCTGGTAGCGGTGGTTTTTTTGTTTGCAAGCAGCAGATTACGCGCAGAAAAAAAGGA
TCTCAAGAAGATCCTTTGATCTTTTCTACGGGGTCTGACGCTCAGTGGAACGAAAACTCACGTTAAGGGA
TTTTGGTCATGAGATTATCAAAAAGGATCTTCACCTAGATCCTTTTAAATTAAAAATGAAGTTTTAAATC
AATCTAAAGTATATATGAGTAAACTTGGTCTGACAGTTACCAATGCTTAATCAGTGAGGCACCTATCTCA
GCGATCTGTCTATTTCGTTCATCCATAGTTGCCTGACTCCCCGTCGTGTAGATAACTACGATACGGGAGG
GCTTACCATCTGGCCCCAGTGCTGCAATGATACCGCGAGACCCACGCTCACCGGCTCCAGATTTATCAGC
AATAAACCAGCCAGCCGGAAGGGCCGAGCGCAGAAGTGGTCCTGCAACTTTATCCGCCTCCATCCAGTCT
ATTAATTGTTGCCGGGAAGCTAGAGTAAGTAGTTCGCCAGTTAATAGTTTGCGCAACGTTGTTGCCATTG
CTACAGGCATCGTGGTGTCACGCTCGTCGTTTGGTATGGCTTCATTCAGCTCCGGTTCCCAACGATCAAG
GCGAGTTACATGATCCCCCATGTTGTGCAAAAAAGCGGTTAGCTCCTTCGGTCCTCCGATCGTTGTCAGA
AGTAAGTTGGCCGCAGTGTTATCACTCATGGTTATGGCAGCACTGCATAATTCTCTTACTGTCATGCCAT
CCGTAAGATGCTTTTCTGTGACTGGTGAGTACTCAACCAAGTCATTCTGAGAATAGTGTATGCGGCGACC
GAGTTGCTCTTGCCCGGCGTCAATACGGGATAATACCGCGCCACATAGCAGAACTTTAAAAGTGCTCATC
ATTGGAAAACGTTCTTCGGGGCGAAAACTCTCAAGGATCTTACCGCTGTTGAGATCCAGTTCGATGTAAC
CCACTCGTGCACCCAACTGATCTTCAGCATCTTTTACTTTCACCAGCGTTTCTGGGTGAGCAAAAACAGG
AAGGCAAAATGCCGCAAAAAAGGGAATAAGGGCGACACGGAAATGTTGAATACTCATACTCTTCCTTTTT
CAATATTATTGAAGCATTTATCAGGGTTATTGTCTCATGAGCGGATACATATTTGAATGTATTTAGAAAA
ATAAACAAATAGGGGTTCCGCGCACATTTCCCCGAAAAGTGCCACCTGACGTCGACGGATCGGGAGATCA
ACTTGTTTATTGCAGCTTATAATGGTTACAAATAAAGCAATAGCATCACAAATTTCACAAATAAAGCATT
TTTTTCACTGCATTCTAGTTGTGGTTTGTCCAAACTCATCAATGTATCTTATCATGTCTGGATCAACTGG
ATAACTCAAGCTAACCAAAATCATCCCAAACTTCCCACCCCATACCCTATTACCACTGCCAATTACCTGT
GGTTTCATTTACTCTAAACCTGTGATTCCTCTGAATTATTTTCATTTTAAAGAAATTGTATTTGTTAAAT
ATGTACTACAAACTTAGTAGT
Features (pLannotate 1.2.2; 34 found; start..end, strand, type, name):
    377..634     +  LTR            5' LTR (truncated): truncated 5' long terminal repeat (LTR) from HIV-1
    681..806     +  misc_feature   HIV-1 Ψ: packaging signal of human immunodeficiency virus type 1
    790..1128    +  CDS            HIV-1 gag (fragment): gag protein from human immunodeficiency virus 1; gag
   1303..1536    +  misc_feature   RRE: The Rev response element (RRE) of HIV-1 allows for Rev-dependent mRNA export from the nucleus to the cytoplasm.
   1913..2013    +  CDS            Rev (fragment): human immunodeficiency virus 1 (HIV-1) Rev protein; rev; enhances nuclear export of unspliced and incompletely spliced viral mRNAs
   2063..2180    +  misc_feature   cPPT/CTS: central polypurine tract and central termination sequence of HIV-1
   2245..2619    -  CDS            BleoR: antibiotic-binding protein; Sh ble from Streptoalloteichus hindustanus; confers resistance to bleomycin, phleomycin, and Zeocin™
   2639..2686    -  promoter       EM7 promoter: synthetic bacterial promoter&nbsp
   2791..3094    +  enhancer       CMV enhancer: human cytomegalovirus immediate early enhancer
   3095..3298    +  promoter       CMV promoter: human cytomegalovirus (CMV) immediate early promoter
   3389..3412    +  CDS            5xFLAG (fragment): five tandem FLAG® epitope tags
   3420..3445    +  CDS            3xHA (fragment): three tandem HA epitope tags
   3480..3923    +  CDS            RAF1 (fragment): RAF1_HUMAN - Also known as RAF. Experimental evidence at protein level: Swiss-Prot protein existence level 1. Serine/threonine-protein kinase that acts as a regulatory link between the membrane-associated Ras GTPases and the MAPK/ERK cascade, and this critical regulatory link functions as a switch determining cell fate decisions including proliferation, differentiation, apoptosis, survival and oncogenic transformation. RAF1 activation initiates a mitogen-activated protein kinase (MAPK) cascade that comprises a sequential phosphorylation of the dual-specific MAPK kinases (MAP2K1/MEK1 and MAP2K2
   3966..4538    +  misc_feature   IRES: internal ribosome entry site (IRES) of the encephalomyocarditis virus (EMCV)
   4547..5143    +  CDS            PuroR: puromycin N-acetyltransferase; pac from Streptomyces alboniger; confers resistance to puromycin
   5150..5738    +  misc_feature   WPRE: woodchuck hepatitis virus posttranscriptional regulatory element
   5755..5943    +  CDS            nef (fragment): NEF_HV1Z2 - Experimental evidence at protein level: Swiss-Prot protein existence level 1. Extracellular Nef protein targets CD4(+) T-lymphocytes for apoptosis by interacting with CXCR4 surface receptors. From Human immunodeficiency virus type 1 group M subtype D (isolate Z2/CDC-Z34) (HIV-1).
   5945..6178    +  LTR            3' LTR (ΔU3): self-inactivating 3' long terminal repeat (LTR) from HIV-1
   6285..6509    +  polyA_signal   bGH poly(A) signal: bovine growth hormone polyadenylation signal
   6513..6534    +  promoter       SV40 promoter (fragment): SV40 enhancer and early promoter
   6555..6983    +  rep_origin     f1 ori (sequence partly withheld): f1 bacteriophage origin of replication; arrow indicates direction of (+) strand synthesis
   6997..7326    +  promoter       SV40 promoter: SV40 enhancer and early promoter
   7375..8400    +  CDS            HygR: aminoglycoside phosphotransferase from E. coli; aph(4)-Ia; confers resistance to hygromycin
   8410..8535    +  CDS            ble (fragment): BLE_KLEPN - Experimental evidence at protein level: Swiss-Prot protein existence level 1. Binding protein with a strong affinity to the bleomycin family of antibiotics. Binds to CL990; an antimitotic-antibiotic compound. From Klebsiella pneumoniae.
   8530..8651    +  polyA_signal   SV40 poly(A) signal: SV40 polyadenylation signal
   8722..8744    -  protein_bind   lac operator (fragment): The lac repressor binds to the lac operator to inhibit transcription in E. coli. This inhibition can be relieved by adding lactose or isopropyl-β-D-thiogalactopyranoside (IPTG). lac repressor encoded by lacI
   8748..8778    -  promoter       lac promoter: promoter for the E. coli lac operon
   8793..8814    -  protein_bind   CAP binding site: CAP binding activates transcription in the presence of cAMP. E. coli catabolite activator protein
   8827..8919    -  CDS            lacI (fragment): lac repressor; lacI; The lac repressor binds to the lac operator to inhibit transcription in E. coli. This inhibition can be relieved by adding lactose or isopropyl-β-D-thiogalactopyranoside (IPTG).
   9102..9690    -  rep_origin     ori: high-copy-number ColE1/pMB1/pBR322/pUC origin of replication
   9861..10721   -  CDS            AmpR: β-lactamase; bla; confers resistance to ampicillin, carbenicillin, and related antibiotics
  10722..10826   -  promoter       AmpR promoter: bla
  10874..11008   +  polyA_signal   SV40 poly(A) signal: SV40 polyadenylation signal
  11175..329     +  CDS            nef (fragment) (across the origin): NEF_HV1BR - Experimental evidence at protein level: Swiss-Prot protein existence level 1. Extracellular Nef protein targets CD4(+) T-lymphocytes for apoptosis by interacting with CXCR4 surface receptors (PubMed:14990729). From Human immunodeficiency virus type 1 group M subtype B (isolate BRU/LAI) (HIV-1).
