[The description below was written by a language model from this plasmid's Addgene catalogue record and pLannotate feature annotations shown in this document.]
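Description:
pLEX-FHH-Raf1RBD is an HIV-1-based lentiviral and mammalian expression plasmid built on the pLEX backbone, about 11.2 kb in total. It is propagated in E. coli through a high-copy ColE1/pUC-type origin with ampicillin selection, and it also carries an f1 origin. The viral region contains a truncated 5' LTR, the Ψ packaging signal with a gag fragment, the Rev response element, cPPT/CTS, and a self-inactivating ΔU3 3' LTR. The transfer RNA can therefore be packaged when helper functions are supplied in trans, and it integrates without regenerating an active viral promoter.

The payload is driven by the CMV enhancer/promoter. It encodes amino acids 1–149 of human RAF1, a region that includes the Ras-binding domain, fused at the N terminus to a backbone-encoded Flag-HA-6xHis tandem tag. The automated annotation picks up the Flag and HA epitopes as fragments of larger multimer tags but does not call the His tag. Downstream, an EMCV IRES links puromycin N-acetyltransferase to the same transcript, so puromycin resistance tracks with expression of the fusion. A WPRE follows to enhance transcript stability and expression.

The annotation also finds an EM7-driven bleomycin/Zeocin resistance gene in reverse orientation upstream of CMV. Outside the LTRs there is an SV40 promoter–hygromycin resistance cassette. The catalogue lists only puromycin as the mammalian marker.

The stated purpose is expression of the tagged Raf1 RBD in mammalian cells, by transfection or after virus production. The associated study concerns the proximal proteome of oncogenic Ras. The tags would suit detection or affinity purification of the Ras-binding fragment, although the record does not spell out the specific assay.
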