Addgene plasmid #120707: pLEX-FHH-Raf1RBD
Purpose: Expresses Flag-HA-6xHIS-Raf1 RBD fusion protein in mammalian cells & for virus production
Depositing lab: Paul Khavari. Depositing organization: Stanford University. Publication: The Functional Proximal Proteome of Oncogenic Ras Includes mTORC2. Kovalski JR, Bhaduri A, Zehnder AM, Neela PH, Che Y, Wozniak GG, Khavari PA. Mol Cell. 2019 Jan 4. pii: S1097-2765(18)31031-1. doi: 10.1016/j.molcel.2018.12.001. PubMed 30639242.
Backbone
  Vector backbone: pLEX
  Backbone manufacturer: Thermo Scientific
  Backbone size w/o insert (bp): 10778
  Total vector size (bp): 11175
  Vector type: Mammalian Expression, Lentiviral
  Selectable markers: Puromycin
Growth in bacteria
  Bacterial resistance: Ampicillin, 100 μg/mL
  Growth temperature: 37°C
  Growth strain: NEB Stable
  Copy number: Unknown
Gene/Insert
  Gene/Insert name: Raf1 RBD
  Insert size (bp): 447
  Mutation: Raf1 amino acids 1-149
  Promoter: CMV
  Tag / fusion protein: Flag-HA-6xHIS (N terminal on backbone)
  Cloning method: Ligation Independent Cloning
  Sequencing primers: 5′ CACCAAAATCAACGGGACTT; 3′ ATATAGACAAACGCACACCGGCCT
Resource information
  A portion of this plasmid was derived from a plasmid made by: MGC Human RAF1 Sequence-Verified cDNA Clone ID: 3904404 (Dharmacon; Cat# MHS6278-202756888)
Terms and licenses: Academic/Nonprofit Terms; Industry Terms: Not Available to Industry
How to cite: pLEX-FHH-Raf1RBD was a gift from Paul Khavari (Addgene plasmid # 120707 ; http://n2t.net/addgene:120707 ; RRID:Addgene_120707)
