>Addgene plasmid #120707 | pLEX-FHH-Raf1RBD | depositor partial sequence | sequence record 229271 | pLEX Forward
TATATAAGCAGAGCTCGTTTAGTGAACCGTCAGATCGCCTGGAGACGCCATCCACGCTGTTTTGACCTCC
ATAGAAGACACCGACTCTACTAGAGGATCTACCATGGATTATAAAGATGACGACGATAAAGCAGGTTACC
CATACGATGTGCCTGACTATGCTGCAGGTTCACATCATCACCACCATCATGGATCCGAGCACATACAGGG
AGCTTGGAAGACGATCAGCAATGGTTTTGGATTCAAAGATGCCGTGTTTGATGGCTCCAGCTGCATCTCT
CCTACAATAGTTCAGCAGTTTGGCTATCAGCGCCGGGCATCAGATGATGGCAAACTCACAGATCCTTCTA
AGACAAGCAACACTATCCGTGTTTTCTTGCCGAACAAGCAAAGAACAGTGGTCAATGTGCGAAATGGAAT
GAGCTTGCATGACTGCCTTATGAAAGCACTCAAGGTGAGGGGCCTGCAACCAGAGTGCTGTGCAGTGTTC
AGACTTCTCCACGAACACAAAGGTAAAAAAGCACGCTTAGATTGGAATACTGATGCTGCGTCTTTGATTG
GAGAAGAACTTCAAGTAGATTTCCTGGATCATGTTCCCCTCACAACACACAACTTTGCTCGGAAGACGTT
CCTGAAGCTTTAACTCGAGTCTAGAGGGCCCGACGCGTCTGGCCACCGGTCGCCCCTCTCCCTCCCCCCC
CCCTAACGTTACTGGCCGAAGCCGCTTGGAATAAGGCCGGTGTGCGTTTGTCTATATGTTATTTTCCACC
ATATTGCCGTCTTTTGGCAATGTGAGGGCCCGGAAACCT
