>Addgene plasmid #120707 | pLEX-FHH-Raf1RBD | depositor partial sequence | sequence record 229272 | pLEX Reverse
CGCCCCATTGACGCAAATGGGCGGTAGGCGTGTACGGTGGGAGGTCTATATAAGCAGAGCTCGTTTAGTG
AACCGTCAGATCGCCTGGAGACGCCATCCACGCTGTTTTGACCTCCATAGAAGACACCGACTCTACTAGA
GGATCTACCATGGATTATAAAGATGACGACGATAAAGCAGGTTACCCATACGATGTGCCTGACTATGCTG
CAGGTTCACATCATCACCACCATCATGGATCCGAGCACATACAGGGAGCTTGGAAGACGATCAGCAATGG
TTTTGGATTCAAAGATGCCGTGTTTGATGGCTCCAGCTGCATCTCTCCTACAATAGTTCAGCAGTTTGGC
TATCAGCGCCGGGCATCAGATGATGGCAAACTCACAGATCCTTCTAAGACAAGCAACACTATCCGTGTTT
TCTTGCCGAACAAGCAAAGAACAGTGGTCAATGTGCGAAATGGAATGAGCTTGCATGACTGCCTTATGAA
AGCACTCAAGGTGAGGGGCCTGCAACCAGAGTGCTGTGCAGTGTTCAGACTTCTCCACGAACACAAAGGT
AAAAAAGCACGCTTAGATTGGAATACTGATGCTGCGTCTTTGATTGGAGAAGAACTTCAAGTAGATTTCC
TGGATCATGTTCCCCTCACAACACACAACTTTGCTCGGAAGACGTTCCTGAAGCTTTAACTCGAGTCTAG
AGGGCCCGACGCGTCTGGCCACCGGTCGCCC
